>Addgene plasmid #36128 | PcDNA-DEST47-CypB-Golgi C-term GFP | depositor partial sequence | sequence record 44791 | PcDNA-DEST47-CypB-Golgi C-term GFP sequence 851 bps
GCTCCTTGCCGCCGCCCTCATCGCGGGGTCCGTCTTCTTCCTGCTGCTGCCGGGACCTTCTGCGGCCGAT
GAGAAGAAGAAGGGGCCCAAAGTCACCGTCAAGGTGTATTTTGACCTACGAATTGGAGATGAAGATGTAG
GCCGGGTGATCTTTGGTCTCTTCGGAAAGACTGTTCCAAAAACAGTGGATAATTTTGTGGCCTTAGCTAC
AGGAGAGAAAGGATTTGGCTACAAAAACAGCAAATTCCATCGTGTAATCAAGGACTTCATGATCCAGGGC
GGAGACTTCACCAGGGGAGATGGCACAGGAGGAAAGAGCATCTACGGTGAGCGCTTCCCCGATGAGAACT
TCAAACTGAAGCACTACGGGCCTGGCTGGGTGAGCATGGCCAACGCAGGCAAAGACACCAACGGCTCCCA
GTTCTTCATCACGACAGTCAAGACAGCCTGGCTAGATGGCAAGCATGTGGTGTTTGGCAAAGTTCTAGAG
GGCATGGAGGTGGTGCGGAAGGTGGAGAGCACCAAGACAGACAGCCGGGATAAACCCCTGAAGGATGTGA
TCATCGCAGACTGCGGCAAGATCGAGGTGGAGAAGCCCTTTCACCCAGCTTTCTTGTACAAAGTTGGCAT
TATAAGAAAGCATTGCTTATCAATTTGTTGCAACGAACAGGTCACTATCAGTCAAAATAAAATCATTATT
TGCCATCCAGCTGATATCCCCTATAGTGAGTCGTATTACATGGTCATAGCTGTTTCCTGGCAGCTCTGGC
CCGTGTCTCAAAATCTCTGATGTTACATTGCACAAGATAAAAATATATCATCATGAACAATAAAACTGTC
TGCTTACATAA
