>Addgene plasmid #36128 | PcDNA-DEST47-CypB-Golgi C-term GFP | depositor partial sequence | sequence record 44792 | PcDNA-DEST47-CypB-Golgi C-term GFP sequence 859 bps
GATAAAACGAAAGGCCCAGTCTTCCGACTGAGCCTTTCGTTTTATTTGATGCCTGGCAGTTCCCTACTCT
CGCGTTAACGCTAGCATGGATGTTTTCCCAGTCACGACGTTGTAAAACGACGGCCAGTCTTAAGCTCGGG
CCCCAAATAATGATTTTATTTTGACTGATAGTGACCTGTTCGTTGCAACAAATTGATGAGCAATGCTTTT
TTATAATGCCAACTTTGTACAAAAAAGCAGGCTTCACCATGCTGCGCCTCTCCGAACGCAACATGAAGGT
GCTCCTTGCCGCCGCCCTCATCGCGGGGTCCGTCTTCTTCCTGCTGCTGCCGGGACCTTCTGCGGCCGAT
GAGAAGAAGAAGGGGCCCAAAGTCACCGTCAAGGTGTATTTTGACCTACGAATTGGAGATGAAGATGTAG
GCCGGGTGATCTTTGGTCTCTTCGGAAAGACTGTTCCAAAAACAGTGGATAATTTTGTGGCCTTAGCTAC
AGGAGAGAAAGGATTTGGCTACAAAAACAGCAAATTCCATCGTGTAATCAAGGACTTCATGATCCAGGGC
GGAGACTTCACCAGGGGAGATGGCACAGGAGGAAAGAGCATCTACGGTGAGCGCTTCCCCGATGAGAACT
TCAAACTGAAGCACTACGGGCCTGGCTGGGTGAGCATGGCCAACGCAGGCAAAGACACCAACGGCTCCCA
GTTCTTCATCACGACAGTCAAGACAGCCTGGCTAGATGGCAAGCATGTGGTGTTTGGCAAAGTTCTAGAG
GGCATGGAGGTGGTGCGGAAGGTGGAGAGCACCAAGACAGACAGCCGGGATAAACCCCTGAAGGATGTGA
TCATCGCAGACTGCGGCAA
