>Addgene plasmid #36128 | PcDNA-DEST47-CypB-Golgi C-term GFP | addgene partial sequence | sequence record 53898 | GFPfusion-REV
ACTCCAGTGAAAAGTTCTTCTCCTTTGCTAGCCATTCTAGATCGAACCACTTTGTACAAGAAAGCTGGGT
GAAAGGGCTTCTCCACCTCGATCTTGCCGCAGTCTGCGATGATCACATCCTTCAGGGGTTTATCCCGGCT
GTCTGTCTTGGTGCTCTCCACCTTCCGCACCACCTCCATGCCCTCTAGAACTTTGCCAAACACCACATGC
TTGCCATCTAGCCAGGCTGTCTTGACTGTCGTGATGAAGAACTGGGAGCCGTTGGTGTCTTTGCCTGCGT
TGGCCATGCTCACCCAGCCAGGCCCGTAGTGCTTCAGTTTGAAGTTCTCATCGGGGAAGCGCTCACCGTA
GATGCTCTTTCCTCCTGTGCCATCTCCCCTGGTGAAGTCTCCGCCCTGGATCATGAAGTCCTTGATTACA
CGATGGAATTTGCTGTTTTTGTAGCCAAATCCTTTCTCTCCTGTAGCTAAGGCCACAAAATTATCCACTG
TTTTTGGAACAGTCTTTCCGAAGAGACCAAAGATCACCCGGCCTACATCTTCATCTCCAATTCGTAGGTC
AAAATACACCTTGACGGTGACTTTGGGCCCCTTCTTCTTCTCATCGGCCGCAGAAGGTCCCGGCAGCAGC
AGGAAGAAGACGGACCCCGCGATGAGGGCGGCGGCAAGGAGCACCTTCATGTTGCGTTCGGAGAGGCGCA
GCATGGTGAAGCCTGCTTTTTTGTACAAACTTGTTTGATCAAGCTTAACTAGCCAGCTTGGGTCTCCCTA
TAGTGAGTCGTATTAATTTCGATAAGCCAGTAAGCAGTGGGTTCTCTAGTTAGCCAGAGAGCTCTGCTTA
TATAGACCTCCCACCGTACACGCCTACCGCCCATTTGCGTCAATGGGGCGGAA
