[The description below was written by a language model from this plasmid's Addgene catalogue record.]
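Description:
PcDNA-DEST47-CypB-Golgi C-term GFP is a mammalian expression plasmid built on the Invitrogen pcDNA-DEST47 Gateway destination backbone (listed as 7780 bp without insert). It is maintained in E. coli as a high-copy plasmid under ampicillin selection, and it carries a neomycin resistance marker so that transfected mammalian cells can be selected with G418 to obtain stable lines. The insert was introduced by Gateway recombination, so the coding sequence would be expected to be flanked by the att sites left by that reaction. No feature table accompanies the record, so individual elements cannot be confirmed beyond the catalogue fields.

The payload is human cyclophilin B (PPIB, peptidyl-prolyl cis-trans isomerase B), recorded as a truncated form comprising amino acids 1-211. It is expressed from the CMV promoter, a strong constitutive promoter in most mammalian cell types. It is fused in frame to a GFP tag supplied by the backbone at the C terminus. The use of a BGH reverse sequencing primer implies that a bovine growth hormone polyadenylation region lies downstream of the fusion. The "Golgi" in the name suggests that this variant relates to Golgi localisation of the protein, but the record does not explain the basis for the designation or how the truncation affects targeting.

The associated study examined the spatiotemporal behaviour of cyclophilin B, including its nuclear pool and a possible role in RNA transcription. This fits use of the construct for fluorescence imaging of the subcellular distribution and dynamics of the GFP-tagged protein in transfected mammalian cells.
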