Addgene plasmid #36128: PcDNA-DEST47-CypB-Golgi C-term GFP
Depositing lab: Patrick Van Oostveldt. Publication: Spatiotemporal behavior of nuclear cyclophilin B indicates a role in RNA transcription. Dieriks B, Van Oostveldt P. Int J Mol Med. 2012 Mar 13. doi: 10.3892/ijmm.2012.937. PubMed 22426501.
Backbone
  Vector backbone: pcDNA-DEST47
  Backbone manufacturer: Invitrogen
  Backbone size w/o insert (bp): 7780
  Vector type: Mammalian Expression
  Selectable markers: Neomycin (select with G418)
Growth in bacteria
  Bacterial resistance: Ampicillin, 100 μg/mL
  Growth temperature: 37°C
  Growth strain: DH5alpha
  Copy number: High Copy
Gene/Insert
  Gene/Insert name: cyclophilin B (alt name: Peptidyl-prolyl cis-trans isomerase B)
  Species: H. sapiens (human)
  Mutation: contains amino acids 1-211 of cyclophilin B
  Entrez Gene: PPIB (a.k.a. CYP-S1, CYPB, HEL-S-39, OI9, SCYLP)
  Promoter: CMV
  Tag / fusion protein: GFP (C terminal on backbone)
  Cloning method: Gateway Cloning
  Sequencing primers: 5′ CMV-F; 3′ BGH-rev
Terms and licenses: Academic/Nonprofit Terms; Industry Terms: Not Available to Industry
How to cite: PcDNA-DEST47-CypB-Golgi C-term GFP was a gift from Patrick Van Oostveldt (Addgene plasmid # 36128 ; http://n2t.net/addgene:36128 ; RRID:Addgene_36128)
